>Addgene plasmid #122889 | pICE LYS2-MET17 | addgene full sequence | sequence record 238661 | Addgene NGS Result
CCAGCTGGCGTAATAGCGAAGAGGCCCGCACCGATCGCCCTTCCCAACAGTTGCGCAGCCTGAATGGCGA
ATGG
[124 nt withheld, positions 75-198]
C
[91 nt withheld, positions 200-290]
A
[49 nt withheld, positions 292-340]
CCTTTGACGTTGGAGTCCACGTTCTTT
[37 nt withheld, positions 368-404]
ACCCTATCTCGGTCTATTCTTTTGATTTATAAGGGATTTTGCCGATTTCGGCCTATTGGTTAAAAAATGA
GCTGATTTAACAAAAATTTAACGCGAATTTTAACAAAATATTAACGCTTACAATTTCCTGATGCGGTATT
TTCTCCTTACGCATCTGTGCGGTATTTCACACCGCATAGATCAATTCCACTTGCAATTACATAAAAAATT
CCGGCGGTTTTTCGCGTGTGACTCAATGTCGAAATACCTGCCTAATGAACATGAACATCGCCCAAATGTA
TTTGAAGACCCGCTGGGAGAAGTTCAAGATATATAAGTAACAAGCAGCCAATAGTATAAAAAAAAATCTG
AGTTTATTACCTTTCCTGGAATTTCAGTGAAAAACTGCTAATTATAGAGAGATATCACAGAGTTACTCAC
TAATGACTAACGAAAAGGTCTGGATAGAGAAGTTGGATAATCCAACTCTTTCAGTGTTACCACATGACTT
TTTACGCCCACAACAAGAACCTTATACGAAACAAGCTACATATTCGTTACAGCTACCTCAGCTCGATGTG
CCTCATGATAGTTTTTCTAACAAATACGCTGTCGCTTTGAGTGTATGGGCTGCATTGATATATAGAGTAA
CCGGTGACGATGATATTGTTCTTTATATTGCGAATAACAAAATCTTAAGATTCAATATTCAACCAACGTG
GTCATTTAATGAGCTGTATTCTACAATTAACAATGAGTTGAACAAGCTCAATTCTATTGAGGCCAATTTT
TCCTTTGACGAGCTAGCTGAAAAAATTCAAAGTTGCCAAGATCTGGAAAGGACCCCTCAGTTGTTCCGTT
TGGCCTTTTTGGAAAACCAAGATTTCAAATTAGACGAGTTCAAGCATCATTTAGTGGACTTTGCTTTGAA
TTTGGATACCAGTAATAATGCGCATGTTTTGAACTTAATTTATAACAGCTTACTGTATTCGAATGAAAGA
GTAACCATTGTTGCGGACCAATTTACTCAATATTTGACTGCTGCGCTAAGCGATCCATCCAATTGCATAA
CTAAAATCTCTCTGATCACCGCATCATCCAAGGATAGTTTACCTGATCCAACTAAGAACTTGGGCTGGTG
CGATTTCGTGGGGTGTATTCACGACATTTTCCAGGACAATGCTGAAGCCTTCCCAGAGAGAACCTGTGTT
GTGGAGACTCCAACACTAAATTCCGACAAGTCCCGTTCTTTCACTTATCGCGACATCAACCGCACTTCTA
ACATAGTTGCCCATTATTTGATTAAAACAGGTATCAAAAGAGGTGATGTAGTGATGATCTATTCTTCTAG
GGGTGTGGATTTGATGGTATGTGTGATGGGTGTCTTGAAAGCCGGCGCAACCTTTTCAGTTATCGACCCT
GCATATCCCCCAGCCAGACAAACCATTTACTTAGGTGTTGCTAAACCACGTGGGTTGATTGTTATTAGAG
CTGCTGGACAATTGGATCAACTAGTAGAAGATTACATCAATGATGAATTGGAGATTGTTTCAAGAATCAA
TTCCATCGCTATTCAAGAAAATGGTACCATTGAAGGTGGCAAATTGGACAATGGCGAGGATGTTTTGGCT
CCATATGATCACTACAAAGACACCAGAACAGGTGTTGTAGTTGGACCAGATTCCAACCCAACCCTATCTT
TCACATCTGGTTCCGAAGGTATTCCTAAGGGTGTTCTTGGTAGACATTTTTCCTTGGCTTATTATTTCAA
TTGGATGTCCAAAAGGTTCAACTTAACAGAAAATGATAAATTCACAATGCTGAGCGGTATTGCACATGAT
CCAATTCAAAGAGATATGTTTACACCATTATTTTTAGGTGCCCAATTGTATGTCCCTACTCAAGATGATA
TTGGTACACCGGGCCGTTTAGCGGAATGGATGAGTAAGTATGGTTGCACAGTTACCCATTTAACACCTGC
CATGGGTCAATTACTTACTGCCCAAGCTACTACACCATTCCCTAAGTTACATCATGCGTTCTTTGTGGGT
GACATTTTAACAAAACGTGATTGTCTGAGGTTACAAACCTTGGCAGAAAATTGCCGTATTGTTAATATGT
ACGGTACCACTGAAACACAGCGTGCAGTTTCTTATTTCGAAGTTAAATCAAAAAATGACGATCCAAACTT
TTTGAAAAAATTGAAAGATGTCATGCCTGCTGGTAAAGGTATGTTGAACGTTCAGCTACTAGTTGTTAAC
AGGAACGATCGTACTCAAATATGTGGTATTGGCGAAATAGGTGAGATTTATGTTCGTGCAGGTGGTTTGG
CCGAAGGTTATAGAGGATTACCAGAATTGAATAAAGAAAAATTTGTGAACAACTGGTTTGTTGAAAAAGA
TCACTGGAATTATTTGGATAAGGATAATGGTGAACCTTGGAGACAATTCTGGTTAGGTCCAAGAGATAGA
TTGTACAGAACGGGTGATTTAGGTCGTTATCTACCAAACGGTGACTGTGAATGTTGCGGTAGGGCTGATG
ATCAAGTTAAAATTCGTGGGTTCAGAATCGAATTAGGAGAAATAGATACGCACATTTCCCAACATCCATT
GGTAAGAGAAAACATTACTTTAGTTCGCAAAAATGCCGACAATGAGCCAACATTGATCACATTTATGGTC
CCAAGATTTGACAAGCCAGATGACTTGTCTAAGTTCCAAAGTGATGTTCCAAAGGAGGTTGAAACTGACC
CTATAGTTAAGGGCTTAATCGGTTACCATCTTTTATCCAAGGACATCAGGACTTTCTTAAAGAAAAGATT
GGCTAGCTATGCTATGCCTTCCTTGATTGTGGTTATGGATAAACTACCATTGAATCCAAATGGTAAAGTT
GATAAGCCTAAACTTCAATTCCCAACTCCCAAGCAATTAAATTTGGTAGCTGAAAATACAGTTTCTGAAA
CTGACGACTCTCAGTTTACCAATGTTGAGCGCGAGGTTAGAGACTTATGGTTAAGTATATTACCTACCAA
GCCAGCATCTGTATCACCAGATGATTCGTTTTTCGATTTAGGTGGTCATTCTATCTTGGCTACCAAAATG
ATTTTTACCTTAAAGAAAAAGCTGCAAGTTGATTTACCATTGGGCACAATTTTCAAGTATCCAACGATAA
AGGCCTTTGCCGCGGAAATTGACAGAATTAAATCATCGGGTGGATCATCTCAAGGTGAGGTCGTCGAAAA
TGTCACTGCAAATTATGCGGAAGACGCCAAGAAATTGGTTGAGACGCTACCAAGTTCGTACCCCTCTCGA
GAATATTTTGTTGAACCTAATAGTGCCGAAGGAAAAACAACAATTAATGTGTTTGTTACCGGTGTCACAG
GATTTCTGGGCTCCTACATCCTTGCAGATTTGTTAGGACGTTCTCCAAAGAACTACAGTTTCAAAGTGTT
TGCCCACGTCAGGGCCAAGGATGAAGAAGCTGCATTTGCAAGATTACAAAAGGCAGGTATCACCTATGGT
ACTTGGAACGAAAAATTTGCCTCAAATATTAAAGTTGTATTAGGCGATTTATCTAAAAGCCAATTTGGTC
TTTCAGATGAGAAGTGGATGGATTTGGCAAACACAGTTGATATAATTATCCATAATGGTGCGTTAGTTCA
CTGGGTTTATCCATATGCCAAATTGAGGGATCCAAATGTTATTTCAACTATCAATGTTATGAGCTTAGCC
GCCGTCGGCAAGCCAAAGTTCTTTGACTTTGTTTCCTCCACTTCTACTCTTGACACTGAATACTACTTTA
ATTTGTCAGATAAACTTGTTAGCGAAGGGAAGCCAGGCATTTTAGAATCAGACGATTTAATGAACTCTGC
AAGCGGGCTCACTGGTGGATATGGTCAGTCCAAATGGGCTGCTGAGTACATCATTAGACGTGCAGGTGAA
AGGGGCCTACGTGGGTGTATTGTCAGACCAGGTTACGTAACAGGTGCCTCTGCCAATGGTTCTTCAAACA
CAGATGATTTCTTATTGAGATTTTTGAAAGGTTCAGTCCAATTAGGTAAGATTCCAGATATCGAAAATTC
CGTGAATATGGTTCCAGTAGATCATGTTGCTCGTGTTGTTGTTGCTACGTCTTTGAATCCTCCCAAAGAA
AATGAATTGGCCGTTGCTCAAGTAACGGGTCACCCAAGAATATTATTCAAAGACTACTTGTATACTTTAC
ACGATTATGGTTACGATGTCGAAATCGAAAGCTATTCTAAATGGAAGAAATCATTGGAGGCGTCTGTTAT
TGACAGGAATGAAGAAAATGCGTTGTATCCTTTGCTACACATGGTCTTAGACAACTTACCTGAAAGTACC
AAAGCTCCGGAACTAGACGATAGGAACGCCGTGGCATCTTTAAAGAAAGACACCGCATGGACAGGTGTTG
ATTGGTCTAATGGAATAGGTGTTACTCCAGAAGAGGTTGGTATATATATTGCATTTTTAAACAAGGTTGG
ATTTTTACCTCCACCAACTCATAATGACAAACTTCCACTGCCAAGTATAGAACTAACTCAAGCGCAAATA
AGTCTAGTTGCTTCAGGTGCTGGTGCTCGTGGAAGCTCCGCAGCAGCTTAAGGTTGAGCATTACGTATGA
TATGTCCATGTACAATAATTAAATATGAATTAGGAGAAAGACTTAGCTTCTTTTCGGGTGATGTCACTTA
AAAACTCCGAGAATAATATATAATAAGAGAATAAAATATTAGTTATTGAATAAGAACTGTAAATCAGCTG
GCGTTAGTCTGCTAATGGCAGCTTCATCTTGGTTTATTGTAGCATGAATCATATTTGCCTTTTTTTCCTG
TAATTCAATGATTCTTGCTTCTATACTATCCTCAATGCAAAACCTTGTGATCTTCACAGGTCGATACTGA
CCAATTCTATGAACTCTATCACCACTTTGCCATTCAACACTAGGGTTCCACCATGGGTCTAAAATGAATA
CTTGCGAAGCTGATCTATGGTGCACTCTCAGTACAATCTGCTCTGATGCCGCATAGTTAAGCCAGCCCCG
ACACCCGCCAACACCCGCTGACGCGCCCTGACGGGCTTGTCTGCTCCCGGCATCCGCTTACAGACAAGCT
GTGACCGTCTCCGGGAGCTGCATGTGTCAGAGGTTTTCACCGTCATCACCGAAACGCGCGAGACGAAAGG
GCCTCGTGATACGCCTATTTTTATAGGTTAATGTCATGATAGCCATCCTCATGAAAACTGTGTAACATAA
TAACCGAAGTGTCGAAAAGGTGGCACCTTGTCCAATTGAACACGCTCGATGAAAAAAATAAGATATATAT
AAGGTTAAGTAAAGCGTCTGTTAGAAAGGAAGTTTTTCCTTTTTCTTGCTCTCTTGTCTTTTCATCTACT
ATTTCCTTCGTGTAATACAGGGTCGTCAGATACATAGATACAATTCTATTACCCCCATCCATACAATGCC
ATCTCATTTCGATACTGTTCAACTACACGCCGGCCAAGAGAACCCTGGTGACAATGCTCACAGATCCAGA
GCTGTACCAATTTACGCCACCACTTCTTATGTTTTCGAAAACTCTAAGCATGGTTCGCAATTGTTTGGTC
TAGAAGTTCCAGGTTACGTCTATTCCCGTTTCCAAAACCCAACCAGTAATGTTTTGGAAGAAAGAATTGC
TGCTTTAGAAGGTGGTGCTGCTGCTTTGGCTGTTTCCTCCGGTCAAGCCGCTCAAACCCTTGCCATCCAA
GGTTTGGCACACACTGGTGACAACATCGTTTCCACTTCTTACTTATACGGTGGTACTTATAACCAGTTCA
AAATCTCGTTCAAAAGATTTGGTATCGAGGCTAGATTTGTTGAAGGTGACAATCCAGAAGAATTCGAAAA
GGTCTTTGATGAAAGAACCAAGGCTGTTTATTTGGAAACCATTGGTAATCCAAAGTACAATGTTCCGGAT
TTTGAAAAAATTGTTGCAATTGCTCACAAACACGGTATTCCAGTTGTCGTTGACAACACATTTGGTGCCG
GTGGTTACTTCTGTCAGCCAATTAAATACGGTGCTGATATTGTAACACATTCTGCTACCAAATGGATTGG
TGGTCATGGTACTACTATCGGTGGTATTATTGTTGACTCTGGTAAGTTCCCATGGAAGGACTACCCAGAA
AAGTTCCCTCAATTCTCTCAACCTGCCGAAGGATATCACGGTACTATCTACAATGAAGCCTACGGTAACT
TGGCATACATCGTTCATGTTAGAACTGAACTATTAAGAGATTTGGGTCCATTGATGAACCCATTTGCCTC
TTTCTTGCTACTACAAGGTGTTGAAACATTATCTTTGAGAGCTGAAAGACACGGTGAAAATGCATTGAAG
TTAGCCAAATGGTTAGAACAATCCCCATACGTATCTTGGGTTTCATACCCTGGTTTAGCATCTCATTCTC
ATCATGAAAATGCTAAGAAGTATCTATCTAACGGTTTCGGTGGTGTCTTATCTTTCGGTGTAAAAGACTT
ACCAAATGCCGACAAGGAAACTGACCCATTCAAACTTTCTGGTGCTCAAGTTGTTGACAATTTAAAGCTT
GCCTCTAACTTGGCCAATGTTGGTGATGCCAAGACCTTAGTCATTGCTCCATACTTCACTACCCACAAAC
AATTAAATGACAAAGAAAAGTTGGCATCTGGTGTTACCAAGGACTTAATTCGTGTCTCTGTTGGTATCGA
ATTTATTGATGACATTATTGCAGACTTCCAGCAATCTTTTGAAACTGTTTTCGCTGGCCAAAAACCATGA
GTGTGCGTAATGAGTTGTAGACGTCAGGTGGCACTTTTCGGGGAAATGTGCGCGGAACCCCTATTTGTTT
ATTTTTCTAAATACATTCAAATATGTATCCGCTCATGAGACAATAACCCTGATAAATGCTTCAATAATAT
TGAAAAAGGAAGAGTATGAGTATTCAACATTTCCGTGTCGCCCTTATTCCCTTTTTTGCGGCATTTTGCC
TTCCTGTTTTTGCTCACCCAGAAACGCTGGTGAAAGTAAAAGATGCTGAAGATCAGTTGGGTGCACGAGT
GGGTTACATCGAACTGGATCTCAACAGCGGTAAGATCCTTGAGAGTTTTCGCCCCGAAGAACGTTTTCCA
ATGATGAGCACTTTTAAAGTTCTGCTATGTGGCGCGGTATTATCCCGTATTGACGCCGGGCAAGAGCAAC
TCGGTCGCCGCATACACTATTCTCAGAATGACTTGGTTGAGTACTCACCAGTCACAGAAAAGCATCTTAC
GGATGGCATGACAGTAAGAGAATTATGCAGTGCTGCCATAACCATGAGTGATAACACTGCGGCCAACTTA
CTTCTGACAACGATCGGAGGACCGAAGGAGCTAACCGCTTTTTTGCACAACATGGGGGATCATGTAACTC
GCCTTGATCGTTGGGAACCGGAGCTGAATGAAGCCATACCAAACGACGAGCGTGACACCACGATGCCTGT
AGCAATGGCAACAACGTTGCGCAAACTATTAACTGGCGAACTACTTACTCTAGCTTCCCGGCAACAATTA
ATAGACTGGATGGAGGCGGATAAAGTTGCAGGACCACTTCTGCGCTCGGCCCTTCCGGCTGGCTGGTTTA
TTGCTGATAAATCTGGAGCCGGTGAGCGTGGGTCTCGCGGTATCATTGCAGCACTGGGGCCAGATGGTAA
GCCCTCCCGTATCGTAGTTATCTACACGACGGGGAGTCAGGCAACTATGGATGAACGAAATAGACAGATC
GCTGAGATAGGTGCCTCACTGATTAAGCATTGGTAACTGTCAGACCAAGTTTACTCATATATACTTTAGA
TTGATTTAAAACTTCATTTTTAATTTAAAAGGATCTAGGTGAAGATCCTTTTTGATAATCTCATGACCAA
AATCCCTTAACGTGAGTTTTCGTTCCACTGAGCGTCAGACCCCGTAGAAAAGATCAAAGGATCTTCTTGA
GATCCTTTTTTTCTGCGCGTAATCTGCTGCTTGCAAACAAAAAAACCACCGCTACCAGCGGTGGTTTGTT
TGCCGGATCAAGAGCTACCAACTCTTTTTCCGAAGGTAACTGGCTTCAGCAGAGCGCAGATACCAAATAC
TGTTCTTCTAGTGTAGCCGTAGTTAGGCCACCACTTCAAGAACTCTGTAGCACCGCCTACATACCTCGCT
CTGCTAATCCTGTTACCAGTGGCTGCTGCCAGTGGCGATAAGTCGTGTCTTACCGGGTTGGACTCAAGAC
GATAGTTACCGGATAAGGCGCAGCGGTCGGGCTGAACGGGGGGTTCGTGCACACAGCCCAGCTTGGAGCG
AACGACCTACACCGAACTGAGATACCTACAGCGTGAGCTATGAGAAAGCGCCACGCTTCCCGAAGGGAGA
AAGGCGGACAGGTATCCGGTAAGCGGCAGGGTCGGAACAGGAGAGCGCACGAGGGAGCTTCCAGGGGGAA
ACGCCTGGTATCTTTATAGTCCTGTCGGGTTTCGCCACCTCTGACTTGAGCGTCGATTTTTGTGATGCTC
GTCAGGGGGGCGGAGCCTATGGAAAAACGCCAGCAACGCGGCCTTTTTACGGTTCCTGGCCTTTTGCTGG
CCTTTTGCTCACATGTTCTTTCCTGCGTTATCCCCTGATTCTGTGGATAACCGTATTACCGCCTTTGAGT
GAGCTGATACCGCTCGCCGCAGCCGAACGACCGAGCGCAGCGAGTCAGTGAGCGAGGAAGCGGAAGAGCG
CCCAATACGCAAACCGCCTCTCCCCGCGCGTTGGCCGATTCATTAATGCAGCTGGCACGACAGGTTTCCC
GACTGGAAAGCGGGCAGTGAGCGCAACGCAATTAATGTGAGTTAGCTCACTCATTAGGCACCCCAGGCTT
TACACTTTATGCTTCCGGCTCGTATGTTGTGTGGAATTGTGAGCGGATAACAATTTCACACAGGAAACAG
CTATGACCATGATTACGCCAAGCGCGCAATTAACCCTCACTAAAGGGAACAAAAGCTGGAGCTCCACCGC
GGTGGCGGCCGCGCCACCTGGGTCCTTTTCATCACGTGCTATAAAAATAATTATAATTTAAATTTTTTAA
TATAAATATATAAATTAAAAATAGAAAGTAAAAAAAGAAATTAAAGAAAAAATAGTTTTTGTTTTCCGAA
GATGTAAAAGACTCTAGGGGGATCGCCAACAAATACTACCTTTTATCTTGCTCTTCCTGCTCTCAGGTAT
TAATGCCGAATTGTTTCATCTTGTCTGTGTAGAAGACCACACACGAAAATCCTGTGATTTTACATTTTAC
TTATCGTTAATCGAATGTATATCTATTTAATCTGCTTTTCTTGTCTAATAAATATATATGTAAAGTACGC
TTTTTGTTGAAATTTTTTAAACCTTTGTTTATTTTTTTTTCTTCATTCCGTAACTCTTCTACCTTCTTTA
TTTACTTTCTAAAATCCAAATACAAAACATAAAAATAAATAAACACAGAGTAAATTCCCAAATTATTCCA
TCATTAAAAGATACGAGGCGCGTGTAAGTTACAGGCAAGCGATCCGTCCTAAGAAGCGCTAAGAGGGCGG
CCGCTCTAGAACTAGTGGATCCCCCGGGCTGCAGGAATTCGATATCAAGCTTATCGATACCGTCGACCTC
GAGGGGGGGCCCGGTACCCAATTCGCCCTATAGTGAGTCGTATTACGCGCGCTCACTGGCCGTCGTTTTA
CAACGTCGTGACTGGGAAAACCCTGGCGTTACCCAACTTAATCGCCTTGCAGCACATCCCCCTTTCG
Features (pLannotate 1.2.2; 22 found; start..end, strand, type, name):
     75..503     +  rep_origin     f1 ori (sequence partly withheld): f1 bacteriophage origin of replication; arrow indicates direction of (+) strand synthesis
    531..582     -  misc_feature   bom (fragment): basis of mobility region from pBR322
    587..826     +  promoter       LYS2 promoter: S. cerevisiae LYS2
    827..5005    +  CDS            LYS2: alpha-aminoadipate reductase, required for lysine biosynthesis; S. cerevisiae LYS2; yeast auxotrophic marker
   5136..5384    -  CDS            RAD16 (fragment): RAD16_YEAST - Experimental evidence at protein level: Swiss-Prot protein existence level 1. Component of the global genome repair (GGR) complex which promotes global genome nucleotide excision repair (GG-NER) which removes DNA damage from nontranscribing DNA. Involved in differential repair of DNA after UV damage. Will repair preferentially the MAT-alpha locus compared with the HML-alpha locus. From Saccharomyces cerevisiae (strain ATCC 204508 / S288c) (Baker's yeast).
   5390..5439    -  misc_feature   bom (fragment): basis of mobility region from pBR322
   5541..5576    -  CDS            rop (fragment): Rop protein, which maintains plasmids at low copy number; rop
   5626..5859    +  promoter       MET17 promoter (fragment): S. cerevisiae MET17; expression is repressed by methionine; MET15; MET25
   5860..7194    +  CDS            MET17: O-acetylserine and O-acetylhomoserine sulfhydrylase, required for sulfur amino acid synthesis; S. cerevisiae MET17 MET15; MET25
   7245..7349    +  promoter       AmpR promoter: bla
   7350..8210    +  CDS            AmpR: β-lactamase; bla; confers resistance to ampicillin, carbenicillin, and related antibiotics
   8381..8969    +  rep_origin     ori: high-copy-number ColE1/pMB1/pBR322/pUC origin of replication
   9152..9244    +  CDS            lacI (fragment): lac repressor; lacI; The lac repressor binds to the lac operator to inhibit transcription in E. coli. This inhibition can be relieved by adding lactose or isopropyl-β-D-thiogalactopyranoside (IPTG).
   9257..9278    +  protein_bind   CAP binding site: CAP binding activates transcription in the presence of cAMP. E. coli catabolite activator protein
   9293..9323    +  promoter       lac promoter: promoter for the E. coli lac operon
   9331..9347    +  protein_bind   lac operator: The lac repressor binds to the lac operator to inhibit transcription in E. coli. This inhibition can be relieved by adding lactose or isopropyl-β-D-thiogalactopyranoside (IPTG). lac repressor encoded by lacI
   9392..9410    +  promoter       T3 promoter: promoter for bacteriophage T3 RNA polymerase
   9423..9446    +  misc_feature   MCS (fragment): pBluescript multiple cloning site
   9465..9968    +  misc_feature   CEN/ARS: S. cerevisiae CEN6 centromere fused to an autonomously replicating sequence
   9990..10082   +  misc_feature   MCS (fragment): pBluescript multiple cloning site
  10091..10109   -  promoter       T7 promoter: promoter for bacteriophage T7 RNA polymerase
  10117..71      +  CDS            lacZα (fragment) (across the origin): LacZα fragment of β-galactosidase; lacZ fragment
