[The description below was written by a language model from this plasmid's Addgene catalogue record and pLannotate feature annotations shown in this document.]
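Description:
pICE LYS2-MET17 is an empty yeast shuttle backbone of the ICE ("Integration after CEN Excision") plasmid family, about 10.2 kb in the sequenced record, designed to combine yeast recombination cloning with later stable integration into the genome. In E. coli it is maintained at high copy through a ColE1/pUC-type origin and selected with ampicillin via the bla gene and its promoter. An f1 phage origin is also present, and short remnants of bom, rop and lacI are annotated as fragments carried over from parental vectors.

For yeast, the plasmid carries two Saccharomyces cerevisiae biosynthetic markers, each with its native promoter. LYS2 encodes alpha-aminoadipate reductase for lysine prototrophy, and MET17 (also called MET15 or MET25) encodes the sulfhydrylase needed for sulfur amino acid synthesis. A small RAD16 fragment downstream of LYS2 is probably flanking genomic sequence. A CEN6/ARS element sits within the pBluescript-derived multiple cloning site, splitting it into two annotated fragments. This region is flanked by T3 and T7 promoters and embedded in the lac promoter/operator and lacZα region.

The centromere and replication sequence let the plasmid replicate episomally at low copy in yeast, which supports assembly of inserts by homologous recombination. As the family name indicates, removing the CEN/ARS then converts the construct into an integrating vector. The record does not state how the excision is done, which locus is targeted, or what distinct role each of the two markers plays. No insert or dedicated expression promoter for a cloned gene is included.
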