Addgene plasmid #122889: pICE LYS2-MET17
Purpose: (Empty Backbone) LYS2-MET17 ICE plasmid used to facilitate yeast recombination cloning and stable genomic Integration after CEN Excision.
Depositing lab: Randy Hampton. Depositing organization: University of California, San Diego (UCSD). Publication: ICE plasmids: combining the ease of yeast recombination cloning with the stability of genomic integration. Flagg MP, Kao A, Hampton RY. Yeast. 2019 May 10. doi: 10.1002/yea.3400. PubMed 31074531.
Backbone
  Vector backbone: ICE plasmid
  Vector type: Yeast Expression ; Yeast Recombination Cloning
Growth in bacteria
  Bacterial resistance: Ampicillin, 100 μg/mL
  Growth temperature: 37°C
  Growth strain: DH5alpha
  Copy number: High Copy
Gene/Insert
  Gene/Insert name: None
Terms and licenses: Academic/Nonprofit Terms; Industry Terms: Not Available to Industry
How to cite: pICE LYS2-MET17 was a gift from Randy Hampton (Addgene plasmid # 122889 ; http://n2t.net/addgene:122889 ; RRID:Addgene_122889)
